>Addgene plasmid #233204 | pAAV-CAG-SNAP-p53DD-IRES-HRAS(G12V)-bGH | addgene full sequence | sequence record 465057 | Addgene NGS Result
CCATTCAGGCTGCGCAACTGTTGGGAAGGGCGATCGGTGCGGGCCTCTTCGCTATTACGCCAGCTGCGCG
CTCGCTCGCTCACTGAGGCCGCCCGGGCAAAGCCCGGGCGTCGGGCGACCTTTGGTCGCCCGGCCTCAGT
GAGCGAGCGAGCGCGCAGAGAGGGAGTGGCCAACTCCATCACTAGGGGTTCCTTGTAGTTAATGAACAAG
TTTGTACAAAAAAGCAGGCTCCACCATGGGAACCAATTCAGTCGACTGGATCCGGTACTACTACTAGTTA
TTAATAGTAATCAATTACGGGGTCATTAGTTCATAGCCCATATATGGAGTTCCGCGTTACATAACTTACG
GTAAATGGCCCGCCTGGCTGACCGCCCAACGACCCCCGCCCATTGACGTCAATAATGACGTATGTTCCCA
TAGTAACGCCAATAGGGACTTTCCATTGACGTCAATGGGTGGAGTATTTACGGTAAACTGCCCACTTGGC
AGTACATCAAGTGTATCATATGCCAAGTACGCCCCCTATTGACGTCAATGACGGTAAATGGCCCGCCTGG
CATTATGCCCAGTACATGACCTTATGGGACTTTCCTACTTGGCAGTACATCTACGTATTAGTCATCGCTA
TTACCATGGTCGAGGTGAGCCCCACGTTCTGCTTCACTCTCCCCATCTCCCCCCCCTCCCCACCCCCAAT
TTTGTATTTATTTATTTTTTAATTATTTTGTGCAGCGATGGGGGCGGGGGGGGGGGGGGGGCGCGCGCCA
GGCGGGGCGGGGCGGGGCGAGGGGCGGGGCGGGGCGAGGCGGAGAGGTGCGGCGGCAGCCAATCAGAGCG
GCGCGCTCCGAAAGTTTCCTTTTATGGCGAGGCGGCGGCGGCGGCGGCCCTATAAAAAGCGAAGCGCGCG
GCGGGCGGGAGTCGCTGCGCGCTGCCTTCGCCCCGTGCCCCGCTCCGCCGCCGCCTCGCGCCGCCCGCCC
CGGCTCTGACTGACCGCGTTACTCCCACAGGTGAGCGGGCGGGACGGCCCTTCTCCTCCGGGCTGTAATT
AGCGCTTGGTTTAATGACGGCTTGTTTCTTTTCTGTGGCTGCGTGAAAGCCTTGAGGGGCTCCGGGAGGG
CCCTTTGTGCGGGGGGAGCGGCTCGGGGGGTGCGTGCGTGTGTGTGTGCGTGGGGAGCGCCGCGTGCGGC
TCCGCGCTGCCCGGCGGCTGTGAGCGCTGCGGGCGCGGCGCGGGGCTTTGTGCGCTCCGCAGTGTGCGCG
AGGGGAGCGCGGCCGGGGGCGGTGCCCCGCGGTGCGGGGGGGGCTGCGAGGGGAACAAAGGCTGCGTGCG
GGGTGTGTGCGTGGGGGGGTGAGCAGGGGGTGTGGGCGCGTCGGTCGGGCTGCAACCCCCCCTGCACCCC
CCTCCCCGAGTTGCTGAGCACGGCCCGGCTTCGGGTGCGGGGCTCCGTACGGGGCGTGGCGCGGGGCTCG
CCGTGCCGGGCGGGGGGTGGCGGCAGGTGGGGGTGCCGGGCGGGGCGGGGCCGCCTCGGGCCGGGGAGGG
CTCGGGGGAGGGGCGCGGCGGCCCCCGGAGCGCCGGCGGCTGTCGAGGCGCGGCGAGCCGCAGCCATTGC
CTTTTATGGTAATCGTGCGAGAGGGCGCAGGGACTTCCTTTGTCCCAAATCTGTGCGGAGCCGAAATCTG
GGAGGCGCCGCCGCACCCCCTCTAGCGGGCGCGGGGCGAAGCGGTGCGGCGCCGGCAGGAAGGAAATGGG
CGGGGAGGGCCTTCGTGCGTCGCCGCGCCGCCGTCCCCTTCTCCCTCTCCAGCCTCGGGGCTGTCCGCGG
GGGGACGGCTGCCTTCGGGGGGGACGGGGCAGGGCGGGGTTCGGCTTCTGGCGTGTGACCGGCGGCTCTA
GAGCCTCTGCTAACCATGTTCATGCCTTCTTCTTTTTCCTACAGCTCCTGGGCAACGTGCTGGTTATTGT
GCTGTCTCATCATTTTGGCAAAAATGTGCCACCATGGACAAAGACTGCGAAATGAAGCGCACCACCCTGG
ATAGCCCTCTGGGCAAGCTGGAACTGTCTGGGTGCGAACAGGGCCTGCACCGTATCATCTTCCTGGGCAA
AGGAACATCTGCCGCCGACGCCGTGGAAGTGCCTGCCCCAGCCGCCGTGCTGGGCGGACCAGAGCCACTG
ATGCAGGCCACCGCCTGGCTCAACGCCTACTTTCACCAGCCTGAGGCCATCGAGGAGTTCCCTGTGCCAG
CCCTGCACCACCCAGTGTTCCAGCAGGAGAGCTTTACCCGCCAGGTGCTGTGGAAACTGCTGAAAGTGGT
GAAGTTCGGAGAGGTCATCAGCTACAGCCACCTGGCCGCCCTGGCCGGCAATCCCGCCGCCACCGCCGCC
GTGAAAACCGCCCTGAGCGGAAATCCCGTGCCCATTCTGATCCCCTGCCACCGGGTGGTGCAGGGCGACC
TGGACGTGGGGGGCTACGAGGGCGGGCTCGCCGTGAAAGAGTGGCTGCTGGCCCACGAGGGCCACAGACT
GGGCAAGCCTGGGCTGGGTCCTGCAGGCGGATCCATGACTGCCATGGAGGAGTCACAGTCGGATATCAGC
CTCAAGAGAGCGCTGCCCACCTGCACAAGCGCCTCTCCCCCGCAAAAGAAAAAACCACTTGATGGAGAGT
ATTTCACCCTCAAGATCCGCGGGCGTAAACGCTTCGAGATGTTCCGGGAGCTGAATGAGGCCTTAGAGTT
AAAGGATGCCCATGCTACAGAGGAGTCTGGAGACAGCAGGGCTCACTCCAGCTACCTGAAGACCAAGAAG
GGCCAGTCTACTTCCCGCCATAAAAAAACAATGGTCAAGAAAGTGGGGCCTGACTCAGACTGACAACACC
ATGGAGCGTTACTGGCCGAAGCCGCTTGGAATAAGGCCGGTGTGCGTTTGTCTATATGTTATTTTCCACC
ATATTGCCGTCTTTTGGCAATGTGAGGGCCCGGAAACCTGGCCCTGTCTTCTTGACGAGCATTCCTAGGG
GTCTTTCCCCTCTCGCCAAAGGAATGCAAGGTCTGTTGAATGTCGTGAAGGAAGCAGTTCCTCTGGAAGC
TTCTTGAAGACAAACAACGTCTGTAGCGACCCTTTGCAGGCAGCGGAACCCCCCACCTGGCGACAGGTGC
CTCTGCGGCCAAAAGCCACGTGTATAAGATACACCTGCAAAGGCGGCACAACCCCAGTGCCACGTTGTGA
GTTGGATAGTTGTGGAAAGAGTCAAATGGCTCTCCTCAAGCGTATTCAACAAGGGGCTGAAGGATGCCCA
GAAGGTACCCCATTGTATGGGATCTGATCTGGGGCCTCGGTGCACATGCTTTACATGTGTTTAGTCGAGG
TTAAAAAAACGTCTAGGCCCCCCGAACCACGGGGACGTGGTTTTCCTTTGAAAAACAGGAATGACCGAAT
ACAAGCTGGTGGTGGTGGGCGCCGTCGGTGTGGGCAAGAGTGCGCTGACCATCCAGCTGATCCAGAACCA
TTTTGTGGACGAATACGACCCCACTATAGAGGATTCCTACCGGAAGCAGGTGGTCATTGATGGGGAGACG
TGCCTGTTGGACATCCTGGATACCGCCGGCCAGGAGGAGTACAGCGCCATGCGGGACCAGTACATGCGCA
CCGGGGAGGGCTTCCTGTGTGTGTTTGCCATCAACAACACCAAGTCTTTTGAGGACATCCACCAGTACAG
GGAGCAGATCAAACGGGTGAAGGACTCGGATGACGTGCCCATGGTGCTGGTGGGGAACAAGTGTGACCTG
GCTGCACGCACTGTGGAATCTCGGCAGGCTCAGGACCTCGCCCGAAGCTACGGCATCCCCTACATCGAAA
CCTCGGCCAAGACCCGGCAGGGAGTGGAGGATGCCTTCTACACGTTGGTGCGTGAGATCCGGCAGCACAA
GCTGCGGAAGCTGAACCCTCCTGATGAGAGTGGCCCCGGCTGCATGAGCTGCAAGTGTGTGCTCTCCTAA
CAACGTTGCACCTGTGCCTTCTAGTTGCCAGCCATCTGTTGTTTGCCCCTCCCCCGTGCCTTCCTTGACC
CTGGAAGGTGCCACTCCCACTGTCCTTTCCTAATAAAATGAGGAAATTGCATCGCATTGTCTGAGTAGGT
GTCATTCTATTCTGGGGGGTGGGGTGGGGCAGGACAGCAAGGGGGAGGATTGGGAAGACAATAGCAGGCA
TGCTGGGGATGCGGTGGGCTCTATGGCGCTGATATCTAGACCCAGCTTTCTTGTACAAAGTGGTGCATGG
CGGGTTAATCATTAACTACAAGGAACCCCTAGTGATGGAGTTGGCCACTCCCTCTCTGCGCGCTCGCTCG
CTCACTGAGGCCGGGCGACCAAAGGTCGCCCGACGCCCGGGCTTTGCCCGGGCGGCCTCAGTGAGCGAGC
GAGCGCGCAGCTGCATTAATGAATCGGCCAACGCGCGGGGAGAGGCGGTTTGCGTATTGGGCGCTCTTCC
GCTTCCTCGCTCACTGACTCGCTGCGCTCGGTCGTTCGGCTGCGGCGAGCGGTATCAGCTCACTCAAAGG
CGGTAATACGGTTATCCACAGAATCAGGGGATAACGCAGGAAAGAACATGTGAGCAAAAGGCCAGCAAAA
GGCCAGGAACCGTAAAAAGGCCGCGTTGCTGGCGTTTTTCCATAGGCTCCGCCCCCCTGACGAGCATCAC
AAAAATCGACGCTCAAGTCAGAGGTGGCGAAACCCGACAGGACTATAAAGATACCAGGCGTTTCCCCCTG
GAAGCTCCCTCGTGCGCTCTCCTGTTCCGACCCTGCCGCTTACCGGATACCTGTCCGCCTTTCTCCCTTC
GGGAAGCGTGGCGCTTTCTCATAGCTCACGCTGTAGGTATCTCAGTTCGGTGTAGGTCGTTCGCTCCAAG
CTGGGCTGTGTGCACGAACCCCCCGTTCAGCCCGACCGCTGCGCCTTATCCGGTAACTATCGTCTTGAGT
CCAACCCGGTAAGACACGACTTATCGCCACTGGCAGCAGCCACTGGTAACAGGATTAGCAGAGCGAGGTA
TGTAGGCGGTGCTACAGAGTTCTTGAAGTGGTGGCCTAACTACGGCTACACTAGAAGAACAGTATTTGGT
ATCTGCGCTCTGCTGAAGCCAGTTACCTTCGGAAAAAGAGTTGGTAGCTCTTGATCCGGCAAACAAACCA
CCGCTGGTAGCGGTGGTTTTTTTGTTTGCAAGCAGCAGATTACGCGCAGAAAAAAAGGATCTCAAGAAGA
TCCTTTGATCTTTTCTACGGGGTCTGACGCTCAGTGGAACGAAAACTCACGTTAAGGGATTTTGGTCATG
AGATTATCAAAAAGGATCTTCACCTAGATCCTTTTAAATTAAAAATGAAGTTTTAAATCAATCTAAAGTA
TATATGAGTAAACTTGGTCTGACAGTTACCAATGCTTAATCAGTGAGGCACCTATCTCAGCGATCTGTCT
ATTTCGTTCATCCATAGTTGCCTGACTCCCCGTCGTGTAGATAACTACGATACGGGAGGGCTTACCATCT
GGCCCCAGTGCTGCAATGATACCGCGAGACCCACGCTCACCGGCTCCAGATTTATCAGCAATAAACCAGC
CAGCCGGAAGGGCCGAGCGCAGAAGTGGTCCTGCAACTTTATCCGCCTCCATCCAGTCTATTAATTGTTG
CCGGGAAGCTAGAGTAAGTAGTTCGCCAGTTAATAGTTTGCGCAACGTTGTTGCCATTGCTACAGGCATC
GTGGTGTCACGCTCGTCGTTTGGTATGGCTTCATTCAGCTCCGGTTCCCAACGATCAAGGCGAGTTACAT
GATCCCCCATGTTGTGCAAAAAAGCGGTTAGCTCCTTCGGTCCTCCGATCGTTGTCAGAAGTAAGTTGGC
CGCAGTGTTATCACTCATGGTTATGGCAGCACTGCATAATTCTCTTACTGTCATGCCATCCGTAAGATGC
TTTTCTGTGACTGGTGAGTACTCAACCAAGTCATTCTGAGAATAGTGTATGCGGCGACCGAGTTGCTCTT
GCCCGGCGTCAATACGGGATAATACCGCGCCACATAGCAGAACTTTAAAAGTGCTCATCATTGGAAAACG
TTCTTCGGGGCGAAAACTCTCAAGGATCTTACCGCTGTTGAGATCCAGTTCGATGTAACCCACTCGTGCA
CCCAACTGATCTTCAGCATCTTTTACTTTCACCAGCGTTTCTGGGTGAGCAAAAACAGGAAGGCAAAATG
CCGCAAAAAAGGGAATAAGGGCGACACGGAAATGTTGAATACTCATACTCTTCCTTTTTCAATATTATTG
AAGCATTTATCAGGGTTATTGTCTCATGAGCGGATACATATTTGAATGTATTTAGAAAAATAAACAAATA
GGGGTTCCGCGCACATTTCCCCGAAAAGTGCCACCTAAATTGTAAGCGTTAATATTTTGTTAAAATTCGC
GTTAAATTTTTGTTAAATCAGCTCATTTTTTAACCAATAGGCCGAAATCGGCAAAATCCCTTATAAATCA
AAAGAATAGACCGAGATAGGGT
[37 nt withheld, positions 6533-6569]
AAAGAACGTGGACTCCAACGTCAAAGG
[49 nt withheld, positions 6597-6645]
T
[91 nt withheld, positions 6647-6737]
G
[124 nt withheld, positions 6739-6862]
CCCATTCG
Features (pLannotate 1.2.2; 18 found; start..end, strand, type, name):
     61..193     -  repeat_region  AAV2 ITR (fragment): inverted terminal repeat of adeno-associated virus serotype 2 inverted
    206..230     +  protein_bind   attB1: mutant version of attB; recombination site for the Gateway® BP reaction BP Clonase™
    335..638     +  enhancer       CMV enhancer: human cytomegalovirus immediate early enhancer
    640..917     +  promoter       chicken β-actin promoter: No description available
    918..1934    +  intron         chimeric intron: chimera between introns from chicken β-actin and rabbit β-globin
   1994..2539    +  CDS            SNAP-tag®: human O6-alkylguanine-DNA-alkyltransferase variant that forms covalent bonds with benzylguanine derivatives fast-reacting variant, optimized for mammalian expression
   2588..2860    +  CDS            Tp53 (fragment): P53_MOUSE - Also known as P53, Trp53. Experimental evidence at protein level: Swiss-Prot protein existence level 1. Acts as a tumor suppressor in many tumor types; induces growth arrest or apoptosis depending on the physiological circumstances and cell type. Involved in cell cycle regulation as a trans-activator that acts to negatively regulate cell division by controlling a set of genes required for this process. One of the activated genes is an inhibitor of cyclin-dependent kinases. Apoptosis induction seems to be mediated either by stimulation of BAX and FAS antigen expression, or by repres
   2877..3417    +  misc_feature   IRES: internal ribosome entry site (IRES) of the encephalomyocarditis virus (EMCV)
   3421..3988    +  CDS            H-Ras (G12V) (fragment): human oncoprotein generated by the G12V mutation in the small GTPase H-Ras
   4002..4226    +  polyA_signal   bGH poly(A) signal: bovine growth hormone polyadenylation signal
   4240..4264    -  protein_bind   attB2: mutant version of attB; recombination site for the Gateway® BP reaction BP Clonase™
   4291..4424    +  repeat_region  AAV2 ITR: inverted terminal repeat of adeno-associated virus serotype 2 inverted
   4418..4474    -  CDS            lacI (fragment): lac repressor; lacI; The lac repressor binds to the lac operator to inhibit transcription in E. coli. This inhibition can be relieved by adding lactose or isopropyl-β-D-thiogalactopyranoside (IPTG).
   4657..5245    -  rep_origin     ori: high-copy-number ColE1/pMB1/pBR322/pUC origin of replication
   5416..6276    -  CDS            AmpR: β-lactamase; bla; confers resistance to ampicillin, carbenicillin, and related antibiotics
   6277..6381    -  promoter       AmpR promoter: bla
   6434..6862    -  rep_origin     f1 ori (sequence partly withheld): f1 bacteriophage origin of replication; arrow indicates direction of (+) strand synthesis
   6867..66      -  CDS            lacZα (fragment) (across the origin): LacZα fragment of β-galactosidase; lacZ fragment
