[The description below was written by a language model from this plasmid's Addgene catalogue record and pLannotate feature annotations shown in this document.]
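Description:
pAAV-CAG-SNAP-p53DD-IRES-HRAS(G12V)-bGH is an AAV2-based transfer plasmid for mammalian expression, about 6.9 kb in total, in which a single bicistronic expression cassette sits between two AAV2 inverted terminal repeats. The ITRs are the cis elements needed for replication and packaging of the intervening DNA into recombinant AAV particles when helper functions are supplied in trans. The bacterial backbone carries a high-copy ColE1/pUC-type origin, an ampicillin resistance gene (β-lactamase with its own promoter) and an f1 phage origin, along with short residual lacZα and lacI fragments. It is propagated in a recombination-deficient strain, a common precaution for keeping ITRs intact. Flanking attB1 and attB2 sites just inside the ITRs reflect assembly of the cassette by Gateway cloning.

Expression is driven by the CAG promoter, annotated here as the CMV enhancer, chicken β-actin promoter and chimeric β-actin/β-globin intron, which gives strong, broad activity in mammalian cells. The first open reading frame encodes a SNAP-tag followed by a fragment of mouse p53 (p53DD). This fragment is generally used as a dominant-negative inhibitor of endogenous p53, and the SNAP-tag allows covalent labelling with benzylguanine substrates. An EMCV IRES then permits cap-independent translation of the second cistron from the same transcript: human HRAS carrying the activating G12V mutation. A bovine growth hormone polyadenylation signal terminates the message. The stated purpose is AAV-mediated co-expression of SNAP-p53DD and HRAS(G12V). The associated publication concerns direct conversion of cells into motor neurons using compact transcription factor cassettes, though the record does not detail this construct's specific role in that work.
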