Addgene plasmid #233204: pAAV-CAG-SNAP-p53DD-IRES-HRAS(G12V)-bGH
Purpose: AAV expression of SNAP-p53DD and HRAS(G12V)
Depositing lab: Kate Galloway. Depositing organization: Massachusetts Institute of Technology. Publication: Compact transcription factor cassettes generate functional, engraftable motor neurons by direct conversion. Wang NB, Adewumi HO, Lende-Dorn BA, Beitz AM, O'Shea TM, Galloway KE. Cell Syst. 2025 Mar 10:101206. doi: 10.1016/j.cels.2025.101206. PubMed 40086435.
Backbone
  Vector backbone: AAV2
  Vector type: Mammalian Expression, AAV
Growth in bacteria
  Bacterial resistance: Ampicillin, 100 μg/mL
  Growth temperature: 30°C
  Growth strain: NEB Stable
  Copy number: High Copy
Gene/Insert
  Gene/Insert name: SNAP-p53DD-IRES-HRAS(G12V)
  Species: H. sapiens (human), M. musculus (mouse)
  Mutation: G12V
  Entrez Gene: Trp53 (a.k.a. Tp53, bbl, bfy, bhy, p44, p53); HRAS (a.k.a. C-BAS/HAS, C-H-RAS, C-HA-RAS1, CTLO, H-RASIDX, HAMSV, HRAS1, RASH1, p21ras)
  Cloning method: Gateway Cloning
Terms and licenses: Academic/Nonprofit Terms; Industry Terms: Not Available to Industry
How to cite: pAAV-CAG-SNAP-p53DD-IRES-HRAS(G12V)-bGH was a gift from Kate Galloway (Addgene plasmid # 233204 ; http://n2t.net/addgene:233204 ; RRID:Addgene_233204)
